Addgene plasmid #34405: KHBD00278
Depositing lab: Bart Deplancke. Depositing organization: Swiss Federal Institute of Technology (EPFL). Publication: Automated protein-DNA interaction screening of Drosophila regulatory elements. Korneel Hens, Jean-Daniel Feuz, Alina Isakova, Antonina Lagovitina, Andreas Massouras, Julien Bryois, Patrick Callaerts, Susan E. Celniker, Bart Deplancke. Nat Methods. 2011 Oct 30;8(12):1065-70. 10.1038/nmeth.1763 PubMed 22037703.
Backbone
  Vector backbone: pDONR221
  Backbone manufacturer: Invitrogen
  Backbone size w/o insert (bp): 2536
  Vector type: Gateway Donor Vector
Growth in bacteria
  Bacterial resistance: Kanamycin, 50 μg/mL
  Growth temperature: 37°C
  Growth strain: DH5alpha
  Copy number: High Copy
Gene/Insert
  Gene/Insert name: CG9045 (alt names: FBgn0002914; Myb; Myb oncogene-like)
  Species: D. melanogaster (fly)
  Insert size (bp): 1971
  Entrez Gene: Myb (a.k.a. Dmel_CG9045, CG9045, D-myb, DMyb, Dm Myb, Dm myb, Dm-Myb, Dm-myb, DmMYB, DmMyb, Dmel\CG9045, Dmyb, MYB, c-Myb, c-myb, dMyb, dmMYB, dmyb, l(1)XVI, myb, p85)
  Cloning method: Gateway Cloning
  Sequencing primers: 5′ M13F; 3′ M13R
Terms and licenses: Academic/Nonprofit Terms; Industry Terms: Not Available to Industry
Depositor comments: Please note that the ORFs in this collection were cloned open-ended (without a stop codon).
How to cite: KHBD00278 was a gift from Bart Deplancke (Addgene plasmid # 34405 ; http://n2t.net/addgene:34405 ; RRID:Addgene_34405)
