[The description below was written by a language model from this plasmid's Addgene catalogue record.]
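Description:
KHBD00278 is a Gateway entry clone built in the pDONR221 donor backbone (Invitrogen), carrying the open reading frame of the Drosophila melanogaster gene CG9045, better known as Myb (Myb oncogene-like), a transcription factor. The insert is about 1.97 kb in a backbone of roughly 2.5 kb once the donor cassette has been replaced. The plasmid is a purely bacterial cloning vehicle: it is maintained at high copy number in standard E. coli and selected with kanamycin. The record provides no feature table, so the origin and other backbone elements are not itemised. Cloning into a pDONR vector by the Gateway method normally leaves the insert flanked by attL recombination sites, and the M13 forward and reverse priming sites listed for sequencing lie outside the insert.

No promoter, tag or reporter is recorded, which fits the role of an entry clone: it is not meant to express the protein itself but to serve as a source from which the ORF can be moved by LR recombination into destination vectors of choice. The depositor notes that ORFs in this collection were cloned open-ended, without a stop codon, so the Myb coding sequence can be read through into a C-terminal fusion partner supplied by the destination vector. A destination vector that does not provide a downstream in-frame stop would need to be chosen with this in mind. The clone belongs to a collection of fly ORFs associated with work on automated protein–DNA interaction screening of Drosophila regulatory elements, and its typical use is to generate Myb expression or fusion constructs for such assays.
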