>Addgene plasmid #34405 | KHBD00278 | depositor partial sequence | sequence record 40972 | KHBD00278 sequence 1971 bps
ATGGCAAGTGCGAGCACTGAAAACGGCGAGGAGCTGATGAATTACGGCAGCAATTCGGATTCGGAGGAGT
CCGAGTACTCGGAGAACGAGGATACCCAAGTTTGCGACAAGGATTCACAACAGAACAGCAATGCCGATTC
GGGCTATCCACTGGACTCGCCCGAACTACAGGACTCCAAGACGACGGGGCAAAAGGGACAGAACAAAAGC
GGTAAAACTAGCATCGGTGCAGTGCATCCGAACTATGGATTCGGCAAACGCTGGTCCAAGTCCGAGGATG
TGTTGCTCAAGCAGCTGGTGGAGACGCACGGTGAGAACTGGGAGATTATCGGACCGCATTTCAAGGATCG
CCTGGAACAGCAAGTGCAGCAGCGTTGGGCCAAAGTCCTCAATCCGGAGCTAATCAAGGGCCCGTGGACG
CGGGACGAGGACGACATGGTTATTAAGCTGGTGCGCAACTTCGGGCCCAAGAAATGGACACTAATTGCAC
GATATCTGAACGGACGAATTGGGAAACAGTGCCGCGAGAGATGGCACAACCACCTCAATCCGAATATCAA
GAAAACGGCCTGGACCGAAAAGGAGGACGAGATTATCTACCAGGCTCACTTGGAGCTGGGCAACCAGTGG
GCAAAGATTGCCAAACGTCTGCCCGGACGCACCGATAACGCCATTAAAAACCATTGGAATTCAACAATGC
GTCGCAAATATGACGTCGAACGCAGATCGGTTAATGCATCTGGTAGCGATTTGAAGAGTTCGCGAACCCA
TCTCATCACGCTGATCAAGTCCGGTGGCATCAGCAAGTGTATGAATAATATGCAACATAACAAGGAATCT
GGTGGTGAGGCAGTTAATAAATCCGAAAACGCCGATGGCGCTTCGGTTACTGCCGTGAAAGGTGGTGATC
TGGCACAGGAATCACAAGACGATCATCAAAAGGGATCCAATCTGGCACACCTCAGTATGCAGCATCTCAT
TAAGTTGACCATGCCGCGCCAAACACCGATCATATTGAAGCGTACACGCAAACACATTCCCGAAACTCAC
CATCAGGCAGGATGTTCATCAAGTGAGACATTCAACCAGGAAGAAGCCGCCGGAAACGCCAGGTCGCGAC
CACCGAGTTCGCCCGTCATATCGCCCATTAAGTCGCTACCCTTTTCACCGAGTCACTTCCTCAAGTCGCC
TTGCCTGACCACCTTTGAAGATATGGATCTGCGGGCTAGCACGCCGGTAACCAAGGTCTATAATCGCGTT
GGAATGGAGATCAAAAAGGAAATGGAGACATCGTCGATAGAAACTCCACACAAGAGTCAACTTGGACCAC
GAACACCAACGCCCTTCAAAAAGGCACTTGCTGCCATCGGCAAGAAGAGGGACGGTCGTCGATACGAGCC
CTCCAGCCCATCCAGTCTGGTGGAGGATCTGGCCGAAATCATCCATGAAGAGCATCTGAGCAACTCGCTG
ACCGCAAACAATTCCAAAATGATGGGCGCCGCCGATCAGAACTCAACGCTAAGCACCGAATACAATGCTC
AGTCGCCGCCGCATATGAAACGTGCCAGGAAGTCATTGCTCTCAACTTGGAGCTCCAATCATCCATACAA
CGCTGGCTCCGCCAAGAGGATTCAACCCTTCGAAACCGAGACGCCCAGCAAGTTTCTCACATCGCCGGGC
GATATTTTGAAGGACACGCTGTGCAGCGAACAGGACCTGCCGTTCGACGAGGGCAGAAAGGAGAATCGAC
CATTCCATAATCGCAGAATTAACAAGTACCGCGGTGGCTTGACCTACGATCATGTCATTGATCCCAAGTG
GGCACGCGTCGCTTGTGGCAAGTCCAGAGATCAAATGTTTATGGAGGAGCAGGCTTATGCGTGCCTCAAA
AATCTGTCCTGTATTTCGCGCTCCCTGAACTTCGAGAAACAAAAGTGTTTGGTGAATTCGTTCGACCGCT
TTGGTTCGCTC
