>Addgene plasmid #34405 | KHBD00278 | addgene partial sequence | sequence record 42138 | M13-Rev 5'-CAGGAAACAGCTATGACC-3'
TGATTTTATTTTGACTGATAGTGACCTGTTCGTTGCAACAAATTGATAAGCAATGCTTTCTTATAATGCC
AACTTTGTACAAGAAAGTTGGCAAGAGCGAACCAAAGCGGTCGAACGAATTCACCAAACACTTTTGTTTC
TCGAAGTTCAGGGAGCGCGAAATACAGGACAGATTTTTGAGGCACGCATAAGCCTGCTCCTCCATAAACA
TTTGATCTCTGGACTTGCCACAAGCGACGCGTGCCCACTTGGGATCAATGACATGATCGTAGGTCAAGCC
ACCGCGGTACTTGTTAATTCTGCGATTATGGAATGGTCGATTCTCCTTTCTGCCCTCGTCGAACGGCAGG
TCCTGTTCGCTGCACAGCGTGTCCTTCAAAATATCGCCCGGCGATGTGAGAAACTTGCTGGGCGTCTCGG
TTTCGAAGGGTTGAATCCTCTTGGCGGAGCCAGCGTTGTATGGATGATTGGAGCTCCAAGTTGAGAGCAA
TGACTTCCTGGCACGTTTCATATGCGGCGGCGACTGAGCATTGTATTCGGTGCTTAGCGTTGAGTTCTGA
TCGGCGGCGCCCATCATTTTGGAATTGTTTGCGGTCAGCGAGTTGCTCAGATGCTCTTCATGGATG
